>Addgene plasmid #66083 | G protein alpha-s-GFP | depositor full sequence | sequence record 112348 | G protein alpha-s-GFP sequence 7103 bps
GGCGTAATCTGCTGCTTGCAAACAAAAAAACCACCGCTACCAGCGGTGGTTTGTTTGCCGGATCAAGAGC
TACCAACTCTTTTTCCGAAGGTAACTGGCTTCAGCAGAGCGCAGATACCAAATACTGTCCTTCTAGTGTA
GCCGTAGTTAGGCCACCACTTCAAGAACTCTGTAGCACCGCCTACATACCTCGCTCTGCTAATCCTGTTA
CCAGTGGCTGCTGCCAGTGGCGATAAGTCGTGTCTTACCGGGTTGGACTCAAGACGATAGTTACCGGATA
AGGCGCAGCGGTCGGGCTGAACGGGGGGTTCGTGCACACAGCCCAGCTTGGAGCGAACGACCTACACCGA
ACTGAGATACCTACAGCGTGAGCATTGAGAAAGCGCCACGCTTCCCGAAGGGAGAAAGGCGGACAGGTAT
CCGGTAAGCGGCAGGGTCGGAACAGGAGAGCGCACGAGGGAGCTTCCAGGGGGAAACGCCTGGTATCTTT
ATAGTCCTGTCGGGTTTCGCCACCTCTGACTTGAGCGTCGATTTTTGTGATGCTCGTCAGGGGGGCGGAG
CCTATGGAAAAACGCCAGCAACGCAAGCTAGCTTCTAGCTAGAAATTGTAAACGTTAATATTTTGTTAAA
ATTCGCGTTAAATTTTTGTTAAATCAGCTCATTTTTTAACCAATAGGCCGAAATCGGCAAAATCCCTTAT
AAATCAAAAGAATAGCCCGAGATAGGGT
[37 nt withheld, positions 729-765]
AAAGAACGTGGACTCCAACGTCAAAGGGCGAAAAACCGTCTATCAGGGCGATGGCC
[115 nt withheld, positions 822-936]
G
[144 nt withheld, positions 938-1081]
ACCGTATAACGTGCTTTCCTCGTTG
[64 nt withheld, positions 1107-1170]
CTGGATTACCAAAGGGCCTCGTGATACGCCTATTTTTATAGGTTAATGTCATGATAATAATGGTTTCTTA
GACGTCAGGTGGCACTTTTCGGGGAAATGTGCGCGGAACCCCTATTTGTTTATTTTTCTAAATACATTCA
AATATGTATCCGCTCATGAGACAATAACCCTGATAAATGCTTCAATAATATTGAAAAAGGAAGAGTATGA
GTATTCAACATTTCCGTGTCGCCCTTATTCCCTTTTTTGCGGCATTTTGCCTTCCTGTTTTTGCTCACCC
AGAAACGCTGGTGAAAGTAAAAGATGCTGAAGATCAGTTGGGTGCACGAGTGGGTTACATCGAACTGGAT
CTCAACAGCGGTAAGATCCTTGAGAGTTTTCGCCCCGAAGAACGTTTTCCAATGATGAGCACTTTTAAAG
TTCTGCTATGTGGCGCGGTATTATCCCGTGTTGACGCCGGGCAAGAGCAACTCGGTCGCCGCATACACTA
TTCTCAGAATGACTTGGTTGAGTACTCACCAGTCACAGAAAAGCATCTTACGGATGGCATGACAGTAAGA
GAATTATGCAGTGCTGCCATAACCATGAGTGATAACACTGCGGCCAACTTACTTCTGACAACGATCGGAG
GACCGAAGGAGCTAACCGCTTTTTTGCACAACATGGGGGATCATGTAACTCGCCTTGATCGTTGGGAACC
GGAGCTGAATGAAGCCATACCAAACGACGAGCGTGACACCACGATGCCTGCAGCAATGGCAACAACGTTG
CGCAAACTATTAACTGGCGAACTACTTACTCTAGCTTCCCGGCAACAATTAATAGACTGGATGGAGGCGG
ATAAAGTTGCAGGACCACTTCTGCGCTCGGCCCTTCCGGCTGGCTGGTTTATTGCTGATAAATCTGGAGC
CGGTGAGCGTGGGTCTCGCGGTATCATTGCAGCACTGGGGCCAGATGGTAAGCCCTCCCGTATCGTAGTT
ATCTACACGACGGGGAGTCAGGCAACTATGGATGAACGAAATAGACAGATCGCTGAGATAGGTGCCTCAC
TGATTAAGCATTGGTAACTGTCAGACCAAGTTTACTCATATATACTTTAGATTGATTTAAAACTTCATTT
TTAATTTCTCTAGCGCGTTGACATTGATTATTGACTAGTTATTAATAGTAATCAATTACGGGGTCATTAG
TTCATAGCCCATATATGGAGTTCCGCGTTACATAACTTACGGTAAATGGCCCGCCTGGCTGACCGCCCAA
CGACCCCCGCCCATTGACGTCAATAATGACGTATGTTCCCATAGTAACGCCAATAGGGACTTTCCATTGA
CGTCAATGGGTGGACTATTTACGGTAAACTGCCCACTTGGCAGTACATCAAGTGTATCATATGCCAAGTA
CGCCCCCTATTGACGTCAATGACGGTAAATGGCCCGCCTGGCATTATGCCCAGTACATGACCTTATGGGA
CTTTCCTACTTGGCAGTACATCTACGTATTAGTCATCGCTATTACCATGGTGATGCGGTTTTGGCAGTAC
ATCAATGGGCGTGGATAGCGGTTTGACTCACGGGGATTTCCAAGTCTCCACCCCATTGACGTCAATGGGA
GTTTGTTTTGGCACCAAAATCAACGGGACTTTCCAAAATGTCGTAACAACTCCGCCCCATTGACGCAAAT
GGGCGGTAGGCGTGTACGGTGGGAGGTCTATATAAGCAGAGCTCTCTGGCTAACTAGAGAACCCACTGCT
TACTGGCTTATCGAAATTAATACGACTCACTATAGGGAGACCCAAGCTTGGTCGACCAATTCCGCAGCAG
CAGCTCCCGCGGCTCCTGCTCTGCTCCGCCTCGGCCCCGGAGCGAGGGGCGGAGAGCCGCGCGCTTGCCT
TAGTCCGAGCCGCCACCCTCCCCGCGTTCCCCGCTTTCCCGGCCCGCCCGAGGCCGCCCGCCCCGTCCCC
GCCGCCCCGCAGCCCGGCCGCGCCCCGCCGCCGCCATGGGCTGCCTCGGCAACAGTAAGACCGAGGACCA
GCGCAACGAGGAGAAGGCGCAGCGCGAGGCCAACAAAAAGATCGAGAAGCAGCTGCAGAAGGACAAGCAG
GTCTACCGGGCCACGCACCGCCTGCTGCTGCTGGGTGCTGGAGAGTCTGGCAAAAGCACCATTGTGAAGC
AGATGAGGATTCTACATGTTAATGGGTTTAACGGAGAGGGATCCGGTGGGGGCGGGAGCATGGTGAGCAA
GGGCGAGGAGCTGTTCACCGGGGTGGTGCCCATCCTGGTCGAGCTGGACGGCGACGTAAACGGCCACAAG
TTCAGCGTGTCCGGCGAGGGCGAGGGCGATGCCACCTACGGCAAGCTGACCCTGAAGTTCATCTGCACCA
CCGGCAAGCTGCCCGTGCCCTGGCCCACCCTCGTGACCACCCTGACCTACGGCGTGCAGTGCTTCAGCCG
CTACCCCGACCACATGAAGCAGCACGACTTCTTCAAGTCCGCCATGCCCGAAGGCTACGTCCAGGAGCGC
ACCATCTTCTTCAAGGACGACGGCAACTACAAGACCCGCGCCGAGGTGAAGTTCGAGGGCGACACCCTGG
TGAACCGCATCGAGCTGAAGGGCATCGACTTCAAGGAGGACGGCAACATCCTGGGGCACAAGCTGGAGTA
CAACTACAACAGCCACAACGTCTATATCATGGCCGACAAGCAGAAGAACGGCATCAAGGTGAACTTCAAG
ATCCGCCACAACATCGAGGACGGCAGCGTGCAGCTCGCCGACCACTACCAGCAGAACACCCCCATCGGCG
ACGGCCCCGTGCTGCTGCCCGACAACCACTACCTGAGCACCCAGTCCGCCCTGAGCAAAGACCCCAACGA
GAAGCGCGATCACATGGTCCTGCTGGAGTTCGTGACCGCCGCCGGGATCACTCTCGGCATGGACGAGCTG
TACAAGTCCGGAGGTGGAGGATCCGATGGTGAGAAGGCCACCAAAGTGCAGGACATCAAAAACAACCTGA
AGGAGGCCATTGAAACCATTGTGGCCGCCATGAGCAACCTGGTGCCCCCCGTGGAGCTGGCCAACCCTGA
GAACCAGTTCAGAGTGGACTACATTCTGAGCGTGATGAACGTGCCAAACTTTGACTTCCCACCTGAATTC
TATGAGCATGCCAAGGCTCTGTGGGAGGATGAGGGAGTTCGTGCCTGCTACGAGCGCTCCAACGAGTACC
AGCTGATCGACTGTGCCCAGTACTTCCTGGACAAGATTGATGTGATCAAGCAGGCCGAGTACATGCCGAC
TGAGCAGGACCTGCTTCGCTGCCGCGTCCTGACCTCTGGAATCTTTGAGACCAAGTTCCAGGTGGACAAA
GTCAACTTCCACATGTTCGATGTGGGCGGCCAGCGCGATGAACGCCGCAAGTGGATTCAGTGCTTCAATG
ATGTGACTGCCATCATCTTCGTGGTGGCCAGCAGCAGCTACAACATGGTCATCCGGGAGGACAACCAGAC
CAACCGTCTGCAGGAGGCTCTGAACCTCTTCAAGAGCATCTGGAACAACAGATGGCTGCGTACCATCTCT
GTGATCCTCTTCCTCAACAAGCAAGATCTGCTTGCTGAGAAGGTCCTCGCTGGGAAATCGAAGATTGAGG
ACTACTTTCCAGAGTTCGCTCGCTACACCACTCCTGAGGATGCGACTCCCGAGCCCGGAGAGGACCCACG
CGTGACCCGGGCCAAGTACTTCATCCGGGATGAGTTTCTGAGAATCAGCACTGCTAGTGGAGATGGACGT
CACTACTGCTACCCTCACTTTACCTGCGCCGTGGACACTGAGAACATCCGCCGTGTCTTCAACGACTGCC
GTGACATCATCCAGCGCATGCATCTTCGCCAATACGAGCTGCTCTAAGAAGGGAACGCCCAAATTTAATT
CAGCCTTAAGCACAATTAATTAAGAGTGAAACGCAATCGTACAAGCAGTTGATCACCCACCATAGGGCAT
GATCAACACCGCAACCTTTCCCTTTTCTCCCCAGTGATTCTGAAAACCCCCTCTTCCCTTCAGCTTGCTT
AGATGTTCCAAATTTAGTAAAGCTCCAAGCTTGGCCAAGCTTGGTACCGAGCTCGATCCACTAGTAACGG
CCGCCAGTGTGCTGGAATTCTGCAGATATCCATCACACTGGCGGCCGCTCGAGCATGCATCTAGAGGGCC
CTATTCTATAGTGTCACCTAAATGCTAGAGGATCTTTGTGAAGGAACCTTACTTCTGTGGTGTGACATAA
TTGGACAAACTACCTACAGAGATTTAAAGCTCTAAGGTAAATATAAAATTTTTAAGTGTATAATGTGTTA
AACTACTGATTCTAATTGTTTGTGTATTTTAGATTCCAACCTATGGAACTGATGAATGGGAGCAGTGGTG
GAATGCCTTTAATGAGGAAAACCTGTTTTGCTCAGAAGAAATGCCATCTAGTGATGATGAGGCTACTGCT
GACTCTCAACATTCTACTCCTCCAAAAAAGAAGAGAAAGGTAGAAGACCCCAAGGACTTTCCTTCAGAAT
TGCTAAGTTTTTTGAGTCATGCTGTGTTTAGTAATAGAACTCTTGCTTGCTTTGCTATTTACACCACAAA
GGAAAAAGCTGCACTGCTATACAAGAAAATTATGGAAAAATATTTGATGTATAGTGCCTTGACTAGAGAT
CATAATCAGCCATACCACATTTGTAGAGGTTTTACTTGCTTTAAAAAACCTCCCACACCTCCCCCTGAAC
CTGAAACATAAAATGAATGCAATTGTTGTTGTTAACTTGTTTATTGCAGCTTATAATGGTTACAAATAAA
GCAATAGCATCACAAATTTCACAAATAAAGCATTTTTTTCACTGCATTCTAGTTGTGGTTTGTCCAAACT
CATCAATGTATCTTATCATGTCTGGATCATCCCGCCATGGTATCAACGCCATATTTCTATTTACAGTAGG
GACCTCTTCGTTGTGTAGGTACCGCTGTATTCCTAGGGAAATAGTAGAGGCACCTTGAACTGTCTGCATC
AGCCATATAGCCCCCGCTGTTCGACTTACAAACACAGGCACAGTACTGACAAACCCATACACCTCCTCTG
AAATACCCATAGTTGCTAGGGCTGTCTCCGAACTCATTACACCCTCCAAAGTCAGAGCTGTAATTTCGCC
ATCAAGGGCAGCGAGGGCTTCTCCAGATAAAATAGCTTCTGCCGAGAGTCCCGTAAGGGTAGACACTTCA
GCTAATCCCTCGATGAGGTCTACTAGAATAGTCAGTGCGGCTCCCATTTTGAAAATTCACTTACTTGATC
AGCTTCAGAAGATGGCGGAGGGCCTCCAACACAGTAATTTTCCTCCCGACTCTTAAAATAGAAAATGTCA
AGTCAGTTAAGCAGGAAGTGGACTAACTGACGCAGCTGGCCGTGCGACATCCTCTTTTAATTAGTTGCTA
GGCAACGCCCTCCAGAGGGCGTGTGGTTTTGCAAGAGGAAGCAAAAGCCTCTCCACCCAGGCCTAGAATG
TTTCCACCCAATCATTACTATGACAACAGCTGTTTTTTTTAGTATTAAGCAGAGGCCGGGGACCCCTGGG
CCCGCTTACTCTGGAGAAAAAGAAGAGAGGCATTGTAGAGGCTTCCAGAGGCAACTTGTCAAAACAGGAC
TGCTTCTATTTCTGTCACACTGTCTGGCCCTGTCACAAGGTCCAGCACCTCCATACCCCCTTTAATAAGC
AGTTTGGGAACGGGTGCGGGTCTTACTCCGCCCATCCCGCCCCTAACTCCGCCCAGTTCCGCCCATTCTC
CGCCCCATGGCTGACTAATTTTTTTTATTTATGCAGAGGCCGAGGCCGCCTCGGCCTCTGAGCTATTCCA
GAAGTAGTGAGGAGGCTTTTTTGGAGGCCTAGGCTTTTGCAAAAAGCTAATTC
Features (pLannotate 1.2.2; 22 found; start..end, strand, type, name):
      2..570     +  rep_origin     ori: high-copy-number ColE1/pMB1/pBR322/pUC origin of replication
    603..1061    -  rep_origin     f1 ori (sequence partly withheld): f1 bacteriophage origin of replication; arrow indicates direction of (+) strand synthesis
   1049..1170    -  CDS            M13 gene IV (fragment) (sequence partly withheld): pIV; IV; phage assembly
   1272..1376    +  promoter       AmpR promoter: bla
   1377..2237    +  CDS            AmpR: β-lactamase; bla; confers resistance to ampicillin, carbenicillin, and related antibiotics
   2310..2689    +  enhancer       CMV enhancer: human cytomegalovirus immediate early enhancer
   2690..2893    +  promoter       CMV promoter: human cytomegalovirus (CMV) immediate early promoter
   2889..2922    +  LTR            5' LTR (truncated) (fragment): truncated 5' long terminal repeat (LTR) from HIV-1
   2938..2956    +  promoter       T7 promoter: promoter for bacteriophage T7 RNA polymerase
   3166..3369    +  CDS            fadA (fragment): GPA1_EMENI - Experimental evidence at protein level: Swiss-Prot protein existence level 1. Guanine nucleotide-binding proteins (G proteins) are involved as modulators or transducers in various transmembrane signaling systems. From Emericella nidulans (strain FGSC A4 / ATCC 38163 / CBS 112.46 / NRRL 194 / M139) (Aspergillus nidulans).
   3400..4116    +  CDS            EGFP: EGFP is a basic (constitutively fluorescent) green fluorescent protein published in 1996, derived from Aequorea victoria. It is reported to be a rapidly-maturing weak dimer with moderate acid sensitivity.
   4165..5049    +  CDS            fadA (fragment): GPA1_EMENI - Experimental evidence at protein level: Swiss-Prot protein existence level 1. Guanine nucleotide-binding proteins (G proteins) are involved as modulators or transducers in various transmembrane signaling systems. From Emericella nidulans (strain FGSC A4 / ATCC 38163 / CBS 112.46 / NRRL 194 / M139) (Aspergillus nidulans).
   5375..5393    -  promoter       SP6 promoter: promoter for bacteriophage SP6 RNA polymerase
   5401..5475    +  CDS            small t antigen (fragment): SV40 (simian virus 40) small t antigen
   5477..5542    +  intron         small t intron: SV40 (simian virus 40) small t antigen intron
   5672..5692    +  CDS            SV40 NLS: nuclear localization signal of SV40 (simian virus 40) large T antigen
   5699..5833    +  CDS            LT_POVHA (fragment): Protein inferred from homology: Swiss-Prot protein existence level 3. Isoform large T antigen is a key early protein essential for both driving viral replication and inducing cellular transformation. Plays a role in viral genome replication by driving entry of quiescent cells into the cell cycle and by autoregulating the synthesis of viral early mRNA. Displays highly oncogenic activities by corrupting the host cellular checkpoint mechanisms that guard cell division and the transcription, replication, and repair of DNA. Participates in the modulation of cellular gene expression preceeding viral
   5858..5941    +  CDS            large T antigen (fragment): large T antigen from SV40 (simian virus 40)
   5964..6098    +  polyA_signal   SV40 poly(A) signal: SV40 polyadenylation signal
   6099..6467    -  CDS            VP2_POVMA (fragment): Experimental evidence at protein level: Swiss-Prot protein existence level 1. [Isoform VP3]: structural protein that resides within the core of the capsid surrounded by 72 VP1 pentamers. Following virus endocytosis and trafficking to the endoplasmic reticulum, VP2 and VP3 form oligomers and integrate into the endoplasmic reticulum membrane. Heterooligomer VP2-VP3 may create a viroporin for transporting the viral genome across the endoplasmic reticulum membrane to the cytoplasm. Nuclear entry of the viral DNA involves the selective exposure and importin recognition of VP2 or Vp3 nuclear localiz
   6835..6933    -  CDS            VP1_POVMP (fragment): Experimental evidence at protein level: Swiss-Prot protein existence level 1. Forms an icosahedral capsid with a T=7 symmetry and a 40 nm diameter. The capsid is composed of 72 pentamers linked to each other by disulfide bonds and associated with VP2 or VP3 proteins. Interacts with terminal alpha(2,3)-linked sialic acids on the cell surface to provide virion attachment to target cell. This attachment induces virion internalization predominantly through caveolin-mediated endocytosis. Once attached, the virion is internalized by caveolin- mediated endocytosis and traffics to the endoplasmic reti
   6944..7079    +  rep_origin     SV40 ori: SV40 origin of replication
