[The description below was written by a language model from this plasmid's Addgene catalogue record and pLannotate feature annotations shown in this document.]
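Description:
G protein alpha-s-GFP is a mammalian expression plasmid built on the pcDNAI/Amp backbone, about 7.1 kb in total, carrying a roughly 2.3 kb rat Gnas (Gαs) cDNA that has been internally tagged with EGFP and an EE epitope. It is propagated in E. coli as a high-copy plasmid through a ColE1/pUC-type origin and selected with ampicillin via the β-lactamase gene. An f1 origin is also present for single-stranded DNA production. An SV40 origin, together with polyomavirus-derived backbone sequence that the automated annotation reads as capsid gene fragments, can support episomal replication in cells that supply the appropriate T antigen.

Expression is driven by the CMV immediate-early enhancer and promoter. The insert was cloned into a HindIII site flanked by T7 and SP6 promoters, which also serve as sequencing primer sites. Downstream lie the SV40 small t intron and SV40 polyadenylation signal for transcript processing. The T antigen fragments and NLS annotated there are simply part of this SV40 segment, not expressed payload. To build the fusion, BamHI sites in the alpha-s cDNA were removed and residues 73–84 were replaced with a Gly-Ser pair, creating a unique BamHI site. EGFP flanked by SGGGS linkers was inserted there, and an internal EE epitope occupies residues 189–194. The feature table accordingly shows EGFP between two G-alpha coding fragments. These are labelled as a fungal homologue (fadA) only by similarity matching and correspond to the rat alpha-s sequence.

Placing the tag internally leaves both termini of the alpha subunit unmodified. The associated work used the construct for live-cell imaging of Gs localisation, internalisation and trafficking after receptor stimulation, in comparison with the β2-adrenergic receptor.
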