Addgene plasmid #66083: G protein alpha-s-GFP
Purpose: G protein alpha-s internally tagged with EGFP and EE epitope
Depositing lab: Catherine Berlot. Depositing organization: Geisinger Health Center. Publication: Live cell imaging of Gs and the beta2-adrenergic receptor demonstrates that both alphas and beta1gamma7 internalize upon stimulation and exhibit similar trafficking patterns that differ from that of the beta2-adrenergic receptor. Hynes TR, Mervine SM, Yost EA, Sabo JL, Berlot CH. J Biol Chem. 2004 Oct 15;279(42):44101-12. Epub 2004 Aug 5. 10.1074/jbc.M405151200 PubMed 15297467.
Backbone
  Vector backbone: pcDNAI/Amp
  Backbone manufacturer: Invitrogen
  Backbone size w/o insert (bp): 4800
  Total vector size (bp): 7103
  Vector type: Mammalian Expression
Growth in bacteria
  Bacterial resistance: Ampicillin, 100 μg/mL
  Growth temperature: 37°C
  Growth strain: DH10B
  Copy number: High Copy
Gene/Insert
  Gene/Insert name: G-alpha-s-EE-EGFP (alt name: Gnas)
  Species: R. norvegicus (rat)
  Insert size (bp): 2303
  Mutation: BamHI sites in the alpha-s cDNA were removed and alpha-s residues 73-84 were replaced with Gly-Ser adding a unique BamHI site into which EGFP was subcloned.
  Entrez Gene: Gnas (a.k.a. ALEX, G-alpha-8, Gnas1, Gnpas, Nesp55, SCG6)
  Promoter: CMV
  Tag / fusion protein: EGFP flanked by SGGGS on each side was inserted in place of alpha-s residues 73-84.; internal EE epitope (residues 189-194 in alpha-s sequence are EYMPTE)
  Cloning method: Restriction Enzyme; 5′ cloning site HindIII (not destroyed); 3′ cloning site HindIII (not destroyed)
  Sequencing primers: 5′ T7; 3′ SP6
Resource information
  A portion of this plasmid was derived from a plasmid made by: Alpha-s-EE was produced in the laboratory of Henry Bourne. EGFP was purchased from Clontech.
Terms and licenses: Academic/Nonprofit Terms; Industry Terms: Not Available to Industry
Depositor comments: Reference for alpha-s-EE: Wilson, P. T., and Bourne, H. R. (1995) Fatty acylation of αz. Effects of palmitoylation and myristoylation on αz signaling. J. Biol. Chem. 270, 9667-9675
How to cite: G protein alpha-s-GFP was a gift from Catherine Berlot (Addgene plasmid # 66083 ; http://n2t.net/addgene:66083 ; RRID:Addgene_66083)
