>Addgene plasmid #66083 | G protein alpha-s-GFP | addgene partial sequence | sequence record 118922 | CMV-F 5'-CGCAAATGGGCGGTAGGCGTG-3'
GCTCTCTGGCTAACTAGAGAACCCACTGCTTACTGGCTTATCGAAATTAATACGACTCACTATAGGGAGA
CCCAAGCTTGGTCGACCAATTCCGCAGCAGCAGCTCCCGCGGCTCCTGCTCTGCTCCGCCTCGGCCCCGG
AGCGAGGGGCGGAGAGCCGCGCGCTTGCCTTAGTCCGAGCCGCCACCCTCCCCGCGTTCCCCGCTTTCCC
GGCCCGCCCGAGGCCGCCCGCCCCGTCCCCGCCGCCCCGCAGCCCGGCCGCGCCCCGCCGCCGCCATGGG
CTGCCTCGGCAACAGTAAGACCGAGGACCAGCGCAACGAGGAGAAGGCGCAGCGCGAGGCCAACAAAAAG
ATCGAGAAGCAGCTGCAGAAGGACAAGCAGGTCTACCGGGCCACGCACCGCCTGCTGCTGCTGGGTGCTG
GAGAGTCTGGCAAAAGCACCATTGTGAAGCAGATGAGGATTCTACATGTTAATGGGTTTAACGGAGAGGG
ATCCGGTGGGGGCGGGAGCATGGTGAGCAAGGGCGAGGAGCTGTTCACCGGGGTGGTGCCCATCCTGGTC
GAGCTGGACGGCGACGTAAACGGCCACAAGTTCAGCGTGTCCGGCGAGGGCGAGGGCGATGCCACCTACG
GCAAGCTGACCCTGAAGTTCATCTGCACCACCGGCAAGCTGCCCGTGCCCTGGCCCACCCTCGTGACCAC
CCTGACCTACGGCGTGCAGTGCTTC
