>Addgene plasmid #66083 | G protein alpha-s-GFP | addgene partial sequence | sequence record 118923 | SP6 5'-ATTTAGGTGACACTATAG-3'
TGATGGATATCTGCAGAAATTCCAGCACACTGGCGGCCGTTACTAGTGGATCGATCCGAGCTCGGTACCA
AGCTTGGCCAAGCTTGGAGCTTACTAAATTTGGAACATCTAAGCAAGCTGAAGGGAAGAGGGGGTTTTCA
GAATCACTGGGGAGAAAAGGGAAAGGTTGCGGTGTTGATCATGCCCTATGGTGGGTGATCAACTGCTTGT
ACGATTGCGTTTCACTCTTAATTAATTGTGCTTAAGGCTGAATTAAATTTGGGCGTTCCCTTCTTAGAGC
AGCTCGTATTGGCGAAGATGCATGCGCTGGATGATGTCACGGCAGTCGTTGAAGACACGGCGGATGTTCT
CAGTGTCCACGGCGCAGGTAAAGTGAGGGTAGCAGTAGTGACGTCCATCTCCACTAGCAGTGCTGATTCT
CAGAAACTCATCCCGGATGAAGTACTTGGCCCGGGTCACGCGTGGGTCCTCTCCGGGCTCGGGAGTCGCA
TCCTCAGGAGTGGTGTAGCGAGCGAACTCTGGAAAGTAGTCCTCAATCTTCGATTTCCCAGCGAGGACCT
TCTCAGCAAGCAGATCTTGCTTGTTGAGGAAGAGGATCACAGAGATGGTACGCAGCCATCTGTTGTTCCA
GATGCTCTTGAAGAGGTTCAGAGCCTCCTGCAGACGGTTGGTCTGGTTGTCCTCCCGGATGACCATGTTG
TAGCTGCTGCTGGCCACCACGAAGATGATGGCAGTCACATCATTGAAGCACTGAATCCACTTGCGGCGTT
CATCGCGCTGGCCGCCCACATCGAACATGTGGAAGTTGACTTTGTCCACCTGGAACTT
