>Addgene plasmid #66083 | G protein alpha-s-GFP | addgene partial sequence | sequence record 121587 | EGFP-C 5'-CATGGTCCTGCTGGAGTTCGTG-3'
GACATCAAAAACAACCTGAAGGAGGCCATTGAAACCATTGTGGCCGCCATGAGCAACCTGGTGCCCCCCG
TGGAGCTGGCCAACCCTGAGAACCAGTTCAGAGTGGACTACATTCTGAGCGTGATGAACGTGCCAAACTT
TGACTTCCCACCTGAATTCTATGAGCATGCCAAGGCTCTGTGGGAGGATGAGGGAGTTCGTGCCTGCTAC
GAGCGCTCCAACGAGTACCAGCTGATCGACTGTGCCCAGTACTTCCTGGACAAGATTGATGTGATCAAGC
AGGCCGAGTACATGCCGACTGAGCAGGACCTGCTTCGCTGCCGCGTCCTGACCTCTGGAATCTTTGAGAC
CAAGTTCCAGGTGGACAAAGTCAACTTCCACATGTTCGATGTGGGCGGCCAGCGCGATGAACGCCGCAAG
TGGATTCAGTGCTTCAATGATGTGACTGCCATCATCTTCGTGGTGGCCAGCAGCAGCTACAACATGGTCA
TCCGGGAGGACAACCAGACCAACCGTCTGCAGGAGGCTCTGAACCTCTTCAAGAGCATCTGGAACAACAG
ATGGCTGCGTACCATCTCTGTGATCCTCTTCCTCAACAAGCAAGATCTGCTTGCTGAGAAGGTCCTCGCT
GGGAAATCGAAGATTGAGGACTACT
